>Addgene plasmid #232111 | pAAV-CMV-Slu1Cas9-puro | addgene full sequence | sequence record 462528 | Addgene NGS Result
GAGGGCCTATTTCCCATGATTCCTTCATATTTGCATATACGATACAAGGCTGTTAGAGAGATAATTGGAA
TTAATTTGACTGTAAACACAAAGATATTAGTACAAAATACGTGACGTAGAAAGTAATAATTTCTTGGGTA
GTTTGCAGTTTTAAAATTATGTTTTAAAATGGACTATCATATGCTTACCGTAACTTGAAAGTATTTCGAT
TTCTTGGCTTTATATATCTTGTGGAAAGGACGAAACACCGGGTCTTCGAGAAGACCTGTTTTAGAGCTAG
AAATAGCAAGTTAAAATAAGGCTAGTCCGTTATCAACTTGAAAAAGTGGCACCGAGTCGGTGCTTTTTTG
TTTTAGAGCTAGAAATAGCAAGTTAAAATAAGGCTAGTCCGTTTTTAGCGCGTGCGCCAATTCTGCAGAC
AAATGGCTCTAGAGGTACCCGTTACATAACTTACGGTAAATGGCCCGCCTGGCTGACCGCCCAACGACCC
CCGCCCATTGACGTCAATAGTAACGCCAATAGGGACTTTCCATTGACGTCAATGGGTGGAGTATTTACGG
TAAACTGCCCACTTGGCAGTACATCAAGTGTATCATATGCCAAGTACGCCCCCTATTGACGTCAATGACG
GTAAATGGCCCGCCTGGCATTGTGCCCAGTACATGACCTTATGGGACTTTCCTACTTGGCAGTACATCTA
CGTATTAGTCATCGCTATTACCATGGTCGAGGTGAGCCCCACGTTCTGCTTCACTCTCCCCATCTCCCCC
CCCTCCCCACCCCCAATTTTGTATTTATTTATTTTTTAATTATTTTGTGCAGCGATGGGGGCGGGGGGGG
GGGGGGGGCCCGGCCCTGGGGGGGGGGGGGGGGGGGGGGGGGGGGGGGGGGGAGGGGGGGGGGGGGGCGA
GGCGGAGAGGTGCGGCGGCAGCCAATCAGAGCGGCGCGCTCCGAAAGTTTCCTTTTATGGCGAGGCGGCG
GCGGCGGCGGCCCTATAAAAAGCGAAGCGCGCGGCGGGCGGGAGTCGCTGCGCGCTGCCTTCGCCCCGTG
CCCCGCTCCGCCGCCGCCTCGCGCCGCCCGCCCCGGCTCTGACTGACCGCGTTACTCCCACAGGTGAGCG
GGCGGGACGGCCCTTCTCCTCCGGGCTGTAATTAGCTGAGCAAGAGGTAAGGGTTTAAGGGATGGTTGGT
TGGTGGGGTATTAATGTTTAATTACCTGGAGCACCTGCCTGAAATCACTTTTTTTCAGGTTGGACCGGTG
CCACCATGGACTATAAGGACCACGACGGAGACTACAAGGATCATGATATTGATTACAAAGACGATGACGA
TAAGATGGCCCCAAAGAAGAAGCGGAAGGTCGGTATCCACGGAGTCCCAGCAGCCGAAAAAACCTACAGC
ATCGGCCTGGACATAGGCACAAATAGCGTGGGCTGGAGCGTGATCACAGACGACTACAAGGTTCCTGCCA
AAAAAATGAAGGTGCTCGGCAACACAGATAAGAAGTACATCAAAAAAAACCTGCTGGGCGCCCTGCTGTT
CGACTCTGGCGAAACCGCTGAGGTGACCAGACTGAAAAGAACAGCTAGGAGAAGATACACCCGTCGGAAG
AACCGGCTGAGATACCTGCAGGAGATCTTCGCCAAGGAGATGGTGAAGGTGGATGAATCTTTTTTCCAGA
GACTGGAGGAGAGCTTCCTGACAGATGACGACAAGACCTTCGACTCCCACCCCATCTTTGGCAACAAGGC
CGAGGAGGACGCCTACCACCAGGAGTTCCCCACCATCTACCACCTGAGAAAGCACCTGGCCGACAGCAGC
GAAAAGGCCGATCTCAGACTGGTCTACCTGGCCCTGGCTCACATGATCAAGTTCAGAGGCCACTTCCTGA
TTGAAGGCGAGCTGAACGCCGAGAACACCGACATCCAGAAACTGTTCAATGACTTCGTGGAGACCTATGA
TAAGATCGCCGACGAGAGCCACCTGAGCGAAGTGGACGCCAGCAGCATCCTGACAAATAAGATCAGCAAG
AGCAGACGGCTGGAAAACCTGATTAAGCAGTACCCTACCGAGAAGAAAAACACCCTCTTTGGCAATCTGG
TGGCCCTGGTGCTGGGCCTGCAACCTAACTTTAAAACCAACTTCAAACTCTCCGAGGATGCCAAGCTGCA
GTTCAGCAAGGACACCTACGACGAGGACCTGGAAGAGCTGCTGGGCAAGATTGGCGACGACTACGCCGAC
CTGTTCACCGCCGCCAAGAATCTGTACGACGCCATCCTCCTCAGTGGCATCCTGACAGTGGACGACAACT
CTACCAAAGCCCCTCTGTCTGCTAGCATGATCAAGAGATACGAGGAACACCACGAGGACCTGGAGAAGCT
GAAGAAGTTCATCAAGGTGAACAACTTCGATAAGTACCATGAGATCTTCAAGGACAAGTCCAAGAACGGC
TACGCCGGATACATAGAGAATGGGGTGAAGCAGGACATCTTTTACAAGCACCTGAAAAGCATCATCAGCG
AGAAAAACGGAGGCCAGTACTTCCTAGACAAGATCGAGAGAGAGGATTTCCTGCGGAAGCAGCGGACGTT
CGACAACGGCTCTATCCCTCACCAGATCCACCTGCAGGAGATGAGAGCCATCCTGCGGCACCAGGGCGAA
TACTACCCTTTCCTGAAGGAAAACCAGAGCAAGATCGAGAAGATCCTGACGTTTCGGATCCCTTACTACG
TGGGCCCCCTGGCCAGAAAGAACAGCAGATTCGCCTGGGCCAAATATCATTCTGATGAGCCTATCACCCC
TTGGAACTTTGACGAAGTGGTGGACAAAGAAAAGTCCGCCGAAAAGTTTATCACCAGAATGACACTGAAT
GACCTGTACCTACCCGAAGAGAAGGTCCTTCCGAAGCATAGCCATGTTTATGAAACATACGCCGTGTACA
ACGAACTCACAAAGATCAAGTACGTGAACGAGCAGGGAAAGGAAAGCTTTTTCGACAGCAACATGAAGCA
AGAAATTTTCGACCACGTGTTCAAGGAGAACCGGAAAGTCACCAAGGAGAAGCTGCTGAACTACCTGAAC
AAGGAATTTCCTGAGTACAGAATCAAGGACCTGATCGGCCTGGACAAGGAGAACAAGTCCTTCAACGCCT
CTCTGGGCACCTACCACGATCTGAAGAAGATCCTGGACAAGTCCTTCCTGGACGACAAGGTGAACGAGGA
AGTAATCGAGGACATCATCAAAACCCTGACCCTGTTCGAGGACAAGGACATGATCCACGAGAGACTGCAG
AAGTACAGCGACATCTTCACTGCCAATCAACTGAAGAAGCTGGAACGGAGACACTACACCGGCTGGGGCA
GACTATCGTACAAGCTGATCAATGGAATAAGAAATAAAGAGAACAACAAGACCATCCTGGATTATCTGAT
CGACGACGGAAGCGCCAACCGGAACTTCATGCAGCTTATCAACGACGATACCCTGCCATTCAAGCAAATC
ATCCAGAAAAGCCAGGTGGTGGGAGATGTGGATGACATCGAGGCCGTGGTGCACGATCTGCCCGGCAGCC
CTGCCATCAAAAAAGGCATCCTGCAGTCTGTGAAGATCGTAGACGAACTGGTGAAGGTGATGGGCGGCAA
CCCTGATAATATCGTGATCGAGATGGCCAGAGAAAACCAGACCACCAATAGAGGTAGAAGCCAGAGCCAG
CAGAGACTGAAGAAACTGCAAAGCAGCCTGAAGGAGCTGGGCTCTAACATCATCAACGAGGAGAAACCCA
GCTACATCGAGGACAAAGTGGAGAACAGCCACCTGCAAAATGATCAGCTGTTCCTGTACTACATCCAGAA
CGGCAAGGATATGTACACCGGCGACGAGCTGGATATCGATCACCTGTCTGATTACGATATTGATCACATC
ATCCCCCAGGCCTTCATCAAGGACGACAGCATTGACAATCGGGTGCTGACAAGTTCTGCTAAGAACCGCG
GCAAGTCCGATGACGTGCCTAGCCTGGATATCGTTCGCGCTAGAAAGGCAGAATGGGTGCGGCTGTACAA
GAGCGGATTGATCAGCAAGCGGAAATTCGATAACCTCACCAAGGCAGAAAGAGGCGGCCTGACAGAAGCC
GATAAAGCGGGCTTCATCAAGCGGCAGCTGGTGGAAACAAGACAGATCACCAAGCACGTGGCCCAGATCC
TTGATGCTCGGTTCAATACCGAACACGATGAAAACGACAAGGTGATCCGGGACGTGAAGGTGATCACCCT
GAAGTCTAACCTGGTGAGCCAATTTAGAAAGGACTTCGAGTTCTACAAGGTCAGAGAGATCAACGATTAT
CATCACGCCCACGACGCATACCTGAACGCCGTGGTCGGCACAGCCCTGCTGAAGAAGTACCCCAAGCTGG
CCCCTGAGTTCGTGTACGGCGAATACAAGAAGTACGATGTGAGAAAACTCATCGCTAAGTCCAGCGACGA
CCACTCCGAGATGGGCAAGGCCACAGCTAAGTACTTCTTTTACAGCAACCTGATGAACTTCTTCAAGACC
AAGGTGAAATACGCTGACGGCAGCGTGTACGAGAGACCTATCATCGAGACCAATGCCGACGGCGAAGTGG
TGTGGAACAAGCAGAAGGACTTCGAGATCATCCGCAAGGTGCTGAGTTATCCTCAGGTCAACATCGTCAA
GAAGGTTGAGGAGCAGACCGTGGGCCAGAACGGCGGTCTGTTCGATAATAACATCCTGGCCAAGCCAGAG
AAGGATGATAAGAAGAAACTGTTTCCTATCAAAAAGAGCCTGTCGACAACCTCCTACGGCGGATATGCCA
GGGCCACGATCGCCTATAGCATCCTGATCGTGTCCGAGTTCGGCAAAAACAAGGAGCTGAAACTGCTGGG
CCTGCCTCTGCTGGACAAGGTGAAGTACGAGAAGAATCCCATCGCTTACCTGAACAGCATCGGAATCATC
AACGTGAAAAGCATCTTCAAGTTACCAAAGTACTGCCTGTTCGAGTTCCAGGAGAAGAACACCAACTACC
GGAGATACATGGTCTCCAACCAGGAGCTGAAGCGAGCCAACCAGCTTTTCCTGACCTGTAAAGAAACAGA
GCTGGTGTATAAGCACATCAAGAGCGACAACGATAACACACACCTGGTGGGCAATGAAAAGACAATCCTG
TCTATTTGGAACAAGCTGGTGATCTTCATGGAACGTACCAAGCTGATCGATAAGAAACTGTTTGCCTCAC
TGAAACAGCTGAAGGACGAGGTGAATCTGATAAACATTCTGGATATCGCCAGCAAGAGCATCGATTTCAC
AAAAATCAGTGCTGGGCAGAAGAAGATCGTGCTGAACGACTCTCTGTCTCTGCCCATCAAACGGTGGCAG
TTCAAGTCCGATGAGAAGATGCTGAAGCAGCTGAACGACGCCACCCTGATTCACCAGAGCATTACCGGAC
TGTACGAGACCAGAATCGATCTGAGCAAGCTGGGAGAAGAGAAAAGGCCGGCGGCCACGAAAAAGGCCGG
CCAGGCAAAAAAGAAAAAGGAATTCGGCAGTGGAGAGGGCAGAGGAAGTCTGCTAACATGCGGTGACGTC
GAGGAGAATCCTGGCCCAATGACCGAGTACAAGCCCACGGTGCGCCTCGCCACCCGCGACGACGTCCCCA
GGGCCGTACGCACCCTCGCCGCCGCGTTCGCCGACTACCCCGCCACGCGCCACACCGTCGATCCGGACCG
CCACATCGAGCGGGTCACCGAGCTGCAAGAACTCTTCCTCACGCGCGTCGGGCTCGACATCGGCAAGGTG
TGGGTCGCGGACGACGGCGCCGCGGTGGCGGTCTGGACCACGCCGGAGAGCGTCGAAGCGGGGGCGGTGT
TCGCCGAGATCGGCCCGCGCATGGCCGAGTTGAGCGGTTCCCGGCTGGCCGCGCAGCAACAGATGGAAGG
CCTCCTGGCGCCGCACCGGCCCAAGGAGCCCGCGTGGTTCCTGGCCACCGTCGGAGTCTCGCCCGACCAC
CAGGGCAAGGGTCTGGGCAGCGCCGTCGTGCTCCCCGGAGTGGAGGCGGCCGAGCGCGCCGGGGTGCCCG
CCTTCCTGGAGACCTCCGCGCCCCGCAACCTCCCCTTCTACGAGCGGCTCGGCTTCACCGTCACCGCCGA
CGTCGAGGTGCCCGAAGGACCGCGCACCTGGTGCATGACCCGCAAGCCCGGTGCCTGAGAATTCTAACTA
GAGCTCGCTGATCAGCCTCGACTGTGCCTTCTAGTTGCCAGCCATCTGTTGTTTGCCCCTCCCCCGTGCC
TTCCTTGACCCTGGAAGGTGCCACTCCCACTGTCCTTTCCTAATAAAATGAGGAAATTGCATCGCATTGT
CTGAGTAGGTGTCATTCTATTCTGGGGGGTGGGGTGGGGCAGGACAGCAAGGGGGAGGATTGGGAAGAGA
ATAGCAGGCATGCTGGGGAGCGGCCGCAGGAACCCCTAGTGATGGAGTTGGCCACTCCCTCTCTGCGCGC
TCGCTCGCTCACTGAGGCCGGGCGACCAAAGGTCGCCCGACGCCCGGGCTTTGCCCGGGCGGCCTCAGTG
AGCGAGCGAGCGCGCAGCTGCCTGCAGGGGCGCCTGATGCGGTATTTTCTCCTTACGCATCTGTGCGGTA
TTTCACACCGCATA
[95 nt withheld, positions 6665-6759]
T
[46 nt withheld, positions 6761-6806]
C
[141 nt withheld, positions 6808-6948]
CCTTTGACGTTGGAGTCCACGTTCTTT
[37 nt withheld, positions 6976-7012]
ACTCTATCTCGGGCTATTCTTTTGATTTATAAGGGATTTTGCCGATTTCGGTCTATTGGTTAAAAAATGA
GCTGATTTAACAAAAATTTAACGCGAATTTTAACAAAATATTAACGTTTACAATTTTATGGTGCACTCTC
AGTACAATCTGCTCTGATGCCGCATAGTTAAGCCAGCCCCGACACCCGCCAACACCCGCTGACGCGCCCT
GACGGGCTTGTCTGCTCCCGGCATCCGCTTACAGACAAGCTGTGACCGTCTCCGGGAGCTGCATGTGTCA
GAGGTTTTCACCGTCATCACCGAAACGCGCGAGACGAAAGGGCCTCGTGATACGCCTATTTTTATAGGTT
AATGTCATGATAATAATGGTTTCTTAGACGTCAGGTGGCACTTTTCGGGGAAATGTGCGCGGAACCCCTA
TTTGTTTATTTTTCTAAATACATTCAAATATGTATCCGCTCATGAGACAATAACCCTGATAAATGCTTCA
ATAATATTGAAAAAGGAAGAGTATGAGTATTCAACATTTCCGTGTCGCCCTTATTCCCTTTTTTGCGGCA
TTTTGCATTCCTGTTTTTGCTCACCCAGAAACGCTGGTGAAAGTAAAAGATGCTGAAGATCAGTTGGGTG
CACGAGTGGGTTACATCGAACTGGATCTCAACAGCGGTAAGATCCTTGAGAGTTTTCGCCCCGAAGAACG
TTTTCCAATGATGAGCACTTTTAAAGTTCTGCTATGTGGCGCGGTATTATCCCGTATTGACGCCGGGCAA
GAGCAACTCGGTCGCCGCATACACTATTCTCAGAATGACTTGGTTGAGTACTCACCAGTCACAGAAAAGC
ATCTTACGGATGGCATGACAGTAAGAGAATTATGCAGTGCTGCCATAACCATGAGTGATAACACTGCGGC
CAACTTACTTCTGACAACGATCGGAGGACCGAAGGAGCTAACCGCTTTTTTGCACAACATGGGGGATCAT
GTAACTCGCCTTGATCGTTGGGAACCGGAGCTGAATGAAGCCATACCAAACGACGAGCGTGACACCACGA
TGCCTGTAGCAATGGCAACAACGTTGCGCAAACTATTAACTGGCGAACTACTTACTCTAGCTTCCCGGCA
ACAATTAATAGACTGGATGGAGGCGGATAAAGTTGCAGGACCACTTCTGCGCTCGGCCCTTCCGGCTGGC
TGGTTTATTGCTGATAAATCTGGAGCCGGTGAGCGTGGAAGCCGCGGTATCATTGCAGCACTGGGGCCAG
ATGGTAAGCCCTCCCGTATCGTAGTTATCTACACGACGGGGAGTCAGGCAACTATGGATGAACGAAATAG
ACAGATCGCTGAGATAGGTGCCTCACTGATTAAGCATTGGTAACTGTCAGACCAAGTTTACTCATATATA
CTTTAGATTGATTTAAAACTTCATTTTTAATTTAAAAGGATCTAGGTGAAGATCCTTTTTGATAATCTCA
TGACCAAAATCCCTTAACGTGAGTTTTCGTTCCACTGAGCGTCAGACCCCGTAGAAAAGATCAAAGGATC
TTCTTGAGATCCTTTTTTTCTGCGCGTAATCTGCTGCTTGCAAACAAAAAAACCACCGCTACCAGCGGTG
GTTTGTTTGCCGGATCAAGAGCTACCAACTCTTTTTCCGAAGGTAACTGGCTTCAGCAGAGCGCAGATAC
CAAATACTGTTCTTCTAGTGTAGCCGTAGTTAGGCCACCACTTCAAGAACTCTGTAGCACCGCCTACATA
CCTCGCTCTGCTAATCCTGTTACCAGTGGCTGCTGCCAGTGGCGATAAGTCGTGTCTTACCGGGTTGGAC
TCAAGACGATAGTTACCGGATAAGGCGCAGCGGTCGGGCTGAACGGGGGGTTCGTGCACACAGCCCAGCT
TGGAGCGAACGACCTACACCGAACTGAGATACCTACAGCGTGAGCTATGAGAAAGCGCCACGCTTCCCGA
AGGGAGAAAGGCGGACAGGTATCCGGTAAGCGGCAGGGTCGGAACAGGAGAGCGCACGAGGGAGCTTCCA
GGGGGAAACGCCTGGTATCTTTATAGTCCTGTCGGGTTTCGCCACCTCTGACTTGAGCGTCGATTTTTGT
GATGCTCGTCAGGGGGGCGGAGCCTATGGAAAAACGCCAGCAACGCGGCCTTTTTACGGTTCCTGGCCTT
TTGCTGGCCTTTTGCTCACATGT
Features (pLannotate 1.2.2; 19 found; start..end, strand, type, name):
      1..241     +  promoter       U6 promoter: RNA polymerase III promoter for human U6 snRNA
    268..343     +  misc_RNA       gRNA scaffold: guide RNA scaffold for the Streptococcus pyogenes CRISPR/Cas9 system
    350..393     +  misc_RNA       gRNA scaffold (fragment): guide RNA scaffold for the Streptococcus pyogenes CRISPR/Cas9 system
    440..725     +  enhancer       CMV enhancer: human cytomegalovirus immediate early enhancer; contains an 18-bp deletion relative to the standard CMV enhancer
    727..849     +  promoter       chicken β-actin promoter (fragment): contains a 21-bp deletion relative to the standard chicken β-actin promoter
    864..1020    +  promoter       chicken β-actin promoter (fragment): contains a 21-bp deletion relative to the standard chicken β-actin promoter
   1021..1248    +  intron         hybrid intron: hybrid between chicken β-actin (CBA) and minute virus of mice (MMV) introns (Gray et al., 2011)
   1389..5495    +  CDS            cas9: CAS9_STRMU - Also known as csn1. Experimental evidence at protein level: Swiss-Prot protein existence level 1. CRISPR (clustered regularly interspaced short palindromic repeat) is an adaptive immune system that provides protection against mobile genetic elements (viruses, transposable elements and conjugative plasmids). CRISPR clusters contain spacers, sequences complementary to antecedent mobile elements, and target invading nucleic acids. CRISPR clusters are transcribed and processed into CRISPR RNA (crRNA). In type II CRISPR systems correct processing of pre-crRNA requires a trans- encoded
   5502..5549    +  CDS            nucleoplasmin NLS: bipartite nuclear localization signal from nucleoplasmin
   5619..6218    +  CDS            PuroR (fragment): puromycin N-acetyltransferase; pac from Streptomyces; confers resistance to puromycin
   6252..6363    +  polyA_signal   bGH poly(A) signal: bovine growth hormone polyadenylation signal
   6468..6608    +  repeat_region  AAV2 ITR: inverted terminal repeat of adeno-associated virus serotype 2 inverted
   6613..6664    -  misc_feature   bom (fragment): basis of mobility region from pBR322
   6683..7138    +  rep_origin     f1 ori (sequence partly withheld): f1 bacteriophage origin of replication; arrow indicates direction of (+) strand synthesis
   7139..7188    -  misc_feature   bom (fragment): basis of mobility region from pBR322
   7290..7325    -  CDS            rop (fragment): Rop protein, which maintains plasmids at low copy number; rop
   7420..7524    +  promoter       AmpR promoter: bla
   7525..8385    +  CDS            AmpR: β-lactamase; bla; confers resistance to ampicillin, carbenicillin, and related antibiotics
   8556..9144    +  rep_origin     ori: high-copy-number ColE1/pMB1/pBR322/pUC origin of replication
