[The description below was written by a language model from this plasmid's Addgene catalogue record and pLannotate feature annotations shown in this document.]
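Description:
pAAV-CMV-Slu1Cas9-puro is an all-in-one CRISPR plasmid built on an AAV2 ITR vector and catalogued as an empty backbone. It expresses the Slu1Cas9 nuclease together with a puromycin resistance gene, and it provides a site for cloning a user-chosen sgRNA spacer. In bacteria it is maintained by a high-copy ColE1/pUC-type origin and selected with ampicillin through the bla gene. An f1 phage origin is also present.

The annotated sequence begins with a human U6 RNA polymerase III promoter. A short unannotated gap follows, presumably where the spacer is inserted, and then a guide RNA scaffold. The annotation tool labels this scaffold by similarity to the Streptococcus pyogenes scaffold and splits it into two segments, so it may be a variant adapted to Slu1Cas9.

The nuclease cassette is named for CMV, but the features show a CBh-like hybrid promoter: a CMV enhancer, chicken β-actin promoter fragments and a hybrid CBA/MVM intron. This promoter drives a Cas9 open reading frame of about 4.1 kb. The tool matched the ORF to a Streptococcus mutans Cas9 entry, which is a homology hit rather than its recorded identity. A nucleoplasmin bipartite nuclear localization signal follows the ORF, then the puromycin N-acetyltransferase coding sequence and a bGH polyadenylation signal. No separate promoter is annotated for PuroR, which suggests it is co-expressed from the same transcript, but the linking element in the intervening gap is not identified.

Only one AAV2 ITR is annotated, downstream of the poly(A) signal; a second ITR is not detected in this feature table. The distance from U6 to bGH poly(A) also exceeds the usual AAV packaging capacity. The record therefore mainly supports use by transfection into mammalian cells, where puromycin enriches for cells expressing the nuclease and guide for genome editing.
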