Addgene plasmid #232111: pAAV-CMV-Slu1Cas9-puro
Purpose: (Empty Backbone) Expresses Slu1Cas9 and puromycin resistance genes, and cloning backbone for sgRNA
Depositing lab: Yongming Wang. Depositing organization: Fudan University.
Backbone
  Vector backbone: AAV2 ITR vector
  Vector type: Mammalian Expression, AAV, CRISPR
Growth in bacteria
  Bacterial resistance: Ampicillin, 100 μg/mL
  Growth temperature: 37°C
  Growth strain: NEB Stable
  Copy number: High Copy
Gene/Insert
  Gene/Insert name: None
Terms and licenses: Academic/Nonprofit Terms; Industry Terms: Not Available to Industry
How to cite: pAAV-CMV-Slu1Cas9-puro was a gift from Yongming Wang (Addgene plasmid # 232111 ; http://n2t.net/addgene:232111 ; RRID:Addgene_232111)
